>Addgene plasmid #72972 | pBP-SJM910 | depositor partial sequence | sequence record 133817 | Partial sequence between BsaI sites - Backbone pBP-SJM901
GGTCTCACTATTTGATGGCTAGCTCAGTCCTTGGTATTATGCTAGCGTACAGAGACC
