>Addgene plasmid #72972 | pBP-SJM910 | addgene partial sequence | sequence record 140582 | RNAde-BB-1F 5'-tgccacctgacgtctaagaa-3'
ATAGGCGTATCACGAGGCAGAATTTCAGATAAAAAAAATCCTTAGCTTTCGCTAAGGATGATTTCTGGAA
TTCGCGGCCGCTTCTAGAACGTCTCAATCTGGTCTCACTATTTGATGGCTAGCTCAGTCCTTGGTATTAT
GCTAGCGTACAGAGACCAGATCTTTTAACTTTAAGAAGGAGATATACATATGCGTAAAGGAGAAGAACTT
TTCACTGGAGTTGTCCCAATTCTTGTTGAATTAGATGGTGATGTTAATGGGCACAAATTTTCTGTCAGTG
GAGAGGGTGAAGGTGATGCAACATACGGAAAACTTACCCTTAAATTTATTTGCACTACTGGAAAACTACC
TGTTCCATGGCCAACACTTGTCACTACTTTCGGTTATGGTGTTCAATGCTTTGCGAGATACCCAGATCAT
ATGAAACAGCATGACTTTTTCAAGAGTGCCATGCCCGAAGGTTATGTACAGGAAAGAACTATATTTTTCA
AAGATGACGGGAACTACAAGACACGTGCTGAAGTCAAGTTTGAAGGTGATACCCTTGTTAATAGAATCGA
GTTAAAAGGTATTGATTTTAAAGAAGATGGAAACATTCTTGGACACAAATTGGAATACAACTATAACTCA
CACAATGTATACATCATGGCAGACAAACAAAAGAATGGAATCAAAGTTAACTTCAAAATTAGACACAACA
TTGAAGATGGAAGCGTTCAACTAGCAGACCATTATCAACAAAATACTCCAATTGGCGATGGCCCTGTCCT
TTTACCAGACAACCATTACCTGTCCACACAATCTGCCCTTTCGAA
