>Addgene plasmid #72972 | pBP-SJM910 | addgene partial sequence | sequence record 141385 | RNAde-BB-2R 5'-attaccgcctttgagtgagc -3'
GCAGCGAGTCAGTGAGCGAGGAAGCCTGCATAACGCGAAGTAATCTTTTCGGTTTTAAAGAAAAAGGGCA
GGGTGGTGACACCTTGCCCTTTTTTGCCGGACTGCAGCGTCTCTGGCAAACATATAAACGCAGAAAGGCC
CACCCGAAGGTGAGCCAGTGTGACTCTAGTAGAGAGCGTTCACCGACAAACAACAGATAAAACGAAAGGC
CCAGTCTTTCGACTGAGCCTTTCGTTTTATTTGATGCCTGGTCGATTATTTGTATAGTTCATCCATGCCA
TGTGTAATCCCAGCAGCTGTTACAAACTCAAGAAGGACCATGTGATCTCTCTTTTCGTTGGGATCTTTCG
AAAGGGCAGATTGTGTGGACAGGTAATGGTTGTCTGGTAAAAGGACAGGGCCATCGCCAATTGGAGTATT
TTGTTGATAATGGTCTGCTAGTTGAACGCTTCCATCTTCAATGTTGTGTCTAATTTTGAAGTTAACTTTG
ATTCCATTCTTTTGTTTGTCTGCCATGATGTATACATTGTGTGAGTTATAGTTGTATTCCAATTTGTGTC
CAAGAATGTTTCCATCTTCTTTAAAATCAATACCTTTTAACTCGATTCTATTAACAAGGGTATCACCTTC
AAACTTGACTTCAGCACGTGTCTTGTAGTTCCCGTCATCTTTGAAAAATATAGTTCTTTCCTGTACATAA
CCTTCGGGCATGGCACTCTTGAAAAAGTCATGCTGTTTCATATGATCTGGGTATCTCGCAAAGCATTGAA
CACCATAACCGAAAGTAGTGACAAGTGTTGGCCATGGAACAGGTAGTT
