[The description below was written by a language model from this plasmid's Addgene catalogue record.]
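Description:
pBP-SJM910 is a Level 0 part plasmid from the EcoFlex modular cloning (MoClo) kit for Escherichia coli synthetic biology. It is built on the iGEM pSB1C3 backbone, listed at roughly 3 kb without insert, and is maintained in E. coli as a high-copy plasmid under chloramphenicol selection. The chloramphenicol acetyltransferase (CAT) gene carries a silent C435G nucleotide change that removes an internal BsmBI site. This kind of "domestication" stops the backbone from being cut during Type IIS restriction-ligation assembly, in which such enzymes are used to release and join parts.

The payload is the SJM910 promoter, a synthetic regulatory element stored as a basic, reusable part. It is flanked by defined fusion sites, CTAT at the 5′ end and GTAC at the 3′ end. In a MoClo scheme these four-base overhangs set the position and orientation in which a part is ligated to its neighbours, so they mark this part as occupying the promoter slot of a transcription unit, upstream of elements such as ribosome binding sites, coding sequences and terminators supplied from other Level 0 plasmids. The record does not describe the promoter's strength, its regulation or the polymerase it recruits. The cloning sites used to insert it are listed as unknown, and no feature table is provided.

The plasmid is not an expression construct in itself. It serves as a source of a standardised promoter module for hierarchical assembly of higher-level genetic circuits or expression cassettes for E. coli.
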