Addgene plasmid #72972: pBP-SJM910
Purpose: Level 0 - SJM910 promoter (5' CTAT/3' GTAC fusion)
Depositing lab: Paul Freemont. Depositing organization: Imperial College London. Publication: EcoFlex: A Multifunctional MoClo Kit for E. coli Synthetic Biology. Moore SJ, Lai HE, Kelwick RJ, Chee SM, Bell DJ, Polizzi KM, Freemont PS. ACS Synth Biol. 2016 May 2. 10.1021/acssynbio.6b00031 PubMed 27096716.
Backbone
  Vector backbone: pSB1C3
  Backbone manufacturer: iGEM
  Backbone size w/o insert (bp): 3036
  Vector type: Synthetic Biology
Growth in bacteria
  Bacterial resistance: Chloramphenicol, 25 μg/mL
  Growth temperature: 37°C
  Growth strain: JM109
  Copy number: High Copy
Gene/Insert
  Gene/Insert name: SJM910 promoter
  Species: Synthetic
  Mutation: CAT gene - C435G (nucleotide) - silent mutagenesis to remove BsmBI site
  Cloning method: Restriction Enzyme; 5′ cloning site Unknown (unknown if destroyed); 3′ cloning site Unknown (unknown if destroyed)
  Sequencing primers: 5′ VF2 (5' tgccacctgacgtctaagaa 3'); 3′ VR (5' attaccgcctttgagtgagc 3')
Terms and licenses: Academic/Nonprofit Terms; Industry Terms: Not Available to Industry
How to cite: pBP-SJM910 was a gift from Paul Freemont (Addgene plasmid # 72972 ; http://n2t.net/addgene:72972 ; RRID:Addgene_72972)
